Addgene plasmid #184942: pActin-Electra2
Purpose: beta-actin labelling with blue fluorescent protein Electra2
Depositing lab: Kiryl Piatkevich. Publication: Dual-expression system for blue fluorescent protein optimization. Papadaki S, Wang X, Wang Y, Zhang H, Jia S, Liu S, Yang M, Zhang D, Jia JM, Koster RW, Namikawa K, Piatkevich KD. Sci Rep. 2022 Jun 17;12(1):10190. doi: 10.1038/s41598-022-13214-0. PubMed 35715437.
Backbone
  Vector backbone: pN1
  Backbone size w/o insert (bp): 3954
  Total vector size (bp): 5844
  Vector type: Mammalian Expression
  Selectable markers: Neomycin (select with G418)
Growth in bacteria
  Bacterial resistance: Kanamycin, 50 μg/mL
  Growth temperature: 37°C
  Growth strain: DH5alpha
  Copy number: High Copy
Gene/Insert
  Gene/Insert name: Electra2-beta-actin
  Species: Synthetic
  Insert size (bp): 1890
  GenBank ID: OL631607 DQ890960.2
  Promoter: CMV
  Tag / fusion protein: Electra2 (N terminal on backbone)
  Cloning method: Restriction Enzyme; 5′ cloning site AgeI (not destroyed); 3′ cloning site BglII (not destroyed)
  Sequencing primers: 5′ CMV-F; 3′ SV40pA-R
Terms and licenses: Academic/Nonprofit Terms; Industry Terms: Not Available to Industry
How to cite: pActin-Electra2 was a gift from Kiryl Piatkevich (Addgene plasmid # 184942 ; http://n2t.net/addgene:184942 ; RRID:Addgene_184942)
