[The description below was written by a language model from this plasmid's Addgene catalogue record and pLannotate feature annotations shown in this document.]
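Description:
pActin-Electra2 is a mammalian expression plasmid built on a pN1-type backbone for labelling the actin cytoskeleton with the blue fluorescent protein Electra2. It is maintained in E. coli at high copy through a ColE1/pUC-type origin and also carries an f1 phage origin. A single NeoR/KanR (Tn5 aminoglycoside phosphotransferase) gene does double duty. A bacterial bla-type promoter drives it for kanamycin selection in bacteria. The SV40 early promoter, paired with the HSV TK polyadenylation signal, drives it for G418 selection of transfected mammalian cells.

The payload is a synthetic Electra2–beta-actin fusion, catalogued as about 1.9 kb and cloned between AgeI and BglII sites. It is transcribed from the human CMV immediate-early enhancer and promoter and terminated by the SV40 poly(A) signal. The fluorescent protein sits at the N terminus, followed by a short linker region and then the actin coding sequence, so the fusion can incorporate into cellular actin filaments and report their distribution in live or fixed cells.

The automated annotation labels the fluorescent protein reading frame as mRuby3. This most likely reflects sequence similarity to the closest entry in the annotation database rather than the presence of a red protein, since the catalogue identifies this part as Electra2. The actin segment is matched to a bovine beta-actin protein entry, but actin is highly conserved and the record lists the insert species only as synthetic, so the source organism is not firmly stated. Small fragments annotated as SV40 large T antigen, ble, bGH poly(A) and RSF ori appear to be backbone remnants or partial matches. The sequenced record (5,783 nt) is slightly shorter than the catalogued total size (5,844 bp).
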