Features (pLannotate 1.2.2; 15 found; start..end, strand, type, name):
     61..364     +  enhancer       CMV enhancer: human cytomegalovirus immediate early enhancer
    365..568     +  promoter       CMV promoter: human cytomegalovirus (CMV) immediate early promoter
    613..1323    +  CDS            mRuby3: monomeric red fluorescent protein derived from mRuby2, with improved brightness and photostability (Bajar et al., 2016)
   1378..2499    +  CDS            ACTB: ACTB_BOVIN - Experimental evidence at protein level: Swiss-Prot protein existence level 1. Actin is a highly conserved protein that polymerizes to produce filaments that form cross-linked networks in the cytoplasm of cells. Actin exists in both monomeric (G-actin) and polymeric (F-actin) forms, both forms playing key functions, such as cell motility and contraction. In addition to their role in the cytoplasmic cytoskeleton, G- and F-actin also localize in the nucleus, and regulate gene transcription and motility and repair of damaged DNA. From Bos taurus (Bovine).
   2525..2609    +  CDS            large T antigen (fragment): large T antigen from SV40 (simian virus 40)
   2632..2753    +  polyA_signal   SV40 poly(A) signal: SV40 polyadenylation signal
   2787..3215    -  rep_origin     f1 ori (sequence partly withheld): f1 bacteriophage origin of replication; arrow indicates direction of (+) strand synthesis
   3242..3346    +  promoter       AmpR promoter: bla
   3415..3625    +  promoter       SV40 promoter: SV40 early promoter
   3668..4462    +  CDS            NeoR/KanR: aminoglycoside phosphotransferase from Tn5; aph(3')-II (or nptII); confers resistance to neomycin, kanamycin, and G418 (Geneticin®)
   4483..4635    +  CDS            ble (fragment): BLE_KLEPN - Experimental evidence at protein level: Swiss-Prot protein existence level 1. Binding protein with a strong affinity to the bleomycin family of antibiotics. Binds to CL990; an antimitotic-antibiotic compound. From Klebsiella pneumoniae.
   4694..4741    +  polyA_signal   HSV TK poly(A) signal: herpes simplex virus thymidine kinase polyadenylation signal (Cole and Stacy, 1985)
   4832..4848    -  polyA_signal   bGH poly(A) signal (fragment): bovine growth hormone polyadenylation signal
   5070..5658    +  rep_origin     ori: high-copy-number ColE1/pMB1/pBR322/pUC origin of replication
   5717..5776    +  rep_origin     RSF ori (fragment): Plasmids containing the RSF 1030 origin of replication can be propagated in E. coli cells that contain additional plasmids with compatible origins.
>Addgene plasmid #184942 | pActin-Electra2 | addgene full sequence | sequence record 369194 | Addgene NGS Result
TAGTTATTAATAGTAATCAATTACGGGGTCATTAGTTCATAGCCCATATATGGAGTTCCGCGTTACATAA
CTTACGGTAAATGGCCCGCCTGGCTGACCGCCCAACGACCCCCGCCCATTGACGTCAATAATGACGTATG
TTCCCATAGTAACGCCAATAGGGACTTTCCATTGACGTCAATGGGTGGAGTATTTACGGTAAACTGCCCA
CTTGGCAGTACATCAAGTGTATCATATGCCAAGTACGCCCCCTATTGACGTCAATGACGGTAAATGGCCC
GCCTGGCATTATGCCCAGTACATGACCTTATGGGACTTTCCTACTTGGCAGTACATCTACGTATTAGTCA
TCGCTATTACCATGGTGATGCGGTTTTGGCAGTACATCAATGGGCGTGGATAGCGGTTTGACTCACGGGG
ATTTCCAAGTCTCCACCCCATTGACGTCAATGGGAGTTTGTTTTGGCACCAAAATCAACGGGACTTTCCA
AAATGTCGTAACAACTCCGCCCCATTGACGCAAATGGGCGGTAGGCGTGTACGGTGGGAGGTCTATATAA
GCAGAGCTGGTTTAGTGAACCGTCAGATCCGCTAGCGCTACCGGTCGCCACCATGGTGTCTAAGGGCGAA
GAGCTGATCGAGGAAAATATGCGTATGAAGGTGGTCATGGAAGGTTCGGTCAACGGCCACCAATTCAAAT
GCACAGGTGAAGGAGAAGGCAGACCGTACGAGGGAGTGCAAACCATGAGGATCAAAGTCATCGAGGGAGG
ACCCCTGCCATTTGCCTTTGACATTCTTGCCACGTCGTTCCTGTTCGGCAGCAAGACCTTTATCAAGTAC
CCGGCCGACATCCCTGATTTCTTCGAACAGTCCTTTCCTGAGGGCTTTACTTGGGAAAGAGTTACGAGAT
ACGAAGATGGTGGAGTAGTCACCGTCACGCAGGACACCAGCCTTGAGGATGGTGGGCTCGTCTACAACGT
CAAGGTCAGAGGGGTAAACTTTCACTCCAAGGGTCCCGTGATGCAGAAGAAGACCGAGGGTTGGGAGCCT
TTCACAGAGATGATGTATCCAGCAGATGGTGGTCTGAGAGGATATACCGACATCGCACTGAAAGTTGATG
GTGGTGGCCATCTGCACGCCAACATCGTGACAACTTACAGGTCAAAAAAGACCGTCGGGAACATCAAGAT
GCCCGGTGTCCATGCCGTTGATTACCGCCTGGAAAGGATCGAAGAGAGTGACAATGAAACCTACGTAGTG
CTAAGAGAAGTGGCAGTTGCCAAATACAGCAACCTTGGTGGTGGCATGGACGAGCTGTTCAAGTCCGGAC
TCAGATCTGGCAGCGGTGGAGGCAGCGCATCCGGCGGAAGCGGAAGCGATGATGATATCGCCGCGCTCGT
CGTCGACAACGGCTCCGGCATGTGCAAGGCCGGCTTCGCGGGCGACGATGCCCCCCGGGCCGTCTTCCCC
TCCATCGTGGGGCGCCCCAGGCACCAGGGCGTGATGGTGGGCATGGGTCAGAAGGATTCCTATGTGGGCG
ACGAGGCCCAGAGCAAGAGAGGCATCCTCACCCTGAAGTACCCCATCGAGCACGGCATCGTCACCAACTG
GGACGACATGGAGAAAATCTGGCACCACACCTTCTACAATGAGCTGCGTGTGGCTCCCGAGGAGCACCCC
GTGCTGCTGACCGAGGCCCCCCTGAACCCCAAGGCCAACCGCGAGAAGATGACCCAGATCATGTTTGAGA
CCTTCAACACCCCAGCCATGTACGTTGCTATCCAGGCTGTGCTATCCCTGTACGCCTCTGGCCGTACCAC
TGGCATCGTGATGGACTCCGGTGACGGGGTCACCCACACTGTGCCCATCTACGAGGGGTATGCCCTCCCC
CATGCCATCCTGCGTCTGGACCTGGCTGGCCGGGACCTGACTGACTACCTCATGAAGATCCTCACCGAGC
GCGGCTACAGCTTCACCACCACGGCCGAGCGGGAAATCGTGCGTGACATTAAGGAGAAGCTGTGCTACGT
CGCCCTGGACTTCGAGCAAGAGATGGCCACGGCTGCTTCCAGCTCCTCCCTGGAGAAGAGCTACGAGCTG
CCTGACGGCCAGGTCATCACCATTGGCAATGAGCGGTTCCGCTGCCCTGAGGCACTCTTCCAGCCTTCCT
TCCTGGGCATGGAGTCCTGTGGCATCCACGAAACTACCTTCAACTCCATCATGAAGTGTGACGTGGACAT
CCGCAAAGACCTGTACGCCAACACAGTGCTGTCTGGCGGCACCACCATGTACCCTGGCATTGCCGACAGG
ATGCAGAAGGAGATCACTGCCCTGGCACCCAGCACAATGAAGATCAAGATCATTGCTCCTCCTGAGCGCA
AGTACTCCGTGTGGATCGGCGGCTCCATCCTGGCCTCGCTGTCCACCTTCCAGCAGATGTGGATCAGCAA
GCAGGAGTATGACGAGTCCGGCCCCTCCATCGTCCACCGCAAATGCTTCTAGGGATCCACCGGATCTAGA
TAACTGATCATAATCAGCCATACCACATTTGTAGAGGTTTTACTTGCTTTAAAAAACCTCCCACACCTCC
CCCTGAACCTGAAACATAAAATGAATGCAATTGTTGTTGTTAACTTGTTTATTGCAGCTTATAATGGTTA
CAAATAAAGCAATAGCATCACAAATTTCACAAATAAAGCATTTTTTTCACTGCATTCTAGTTGTGGTTTG
TCCAAACTCATCAATGTATCTTAAGGCGTAAATTGTAAGCGTTAATATTTTGTTAAAATTCGCGTTAAAT
TTTTGTTAAATCAGCTCATTTTTTAACCAATAGGCCGAAATCGGCAAAATCCCTTATAAATCAAAAGAAT
AGACCGAGATAGGGT
[37 nt withheld, positions 2886-2922]
AAAGAACGTGGACTCCAACGTCAAAGG
[49 nt withheld, positions 2950-2998]
T
[91 nt withheld, positions 3000-3090]
G
[124 nt withheld, positions 3092-3215]
CAGGTGGCACTTTTCGGGGAAATGTGCGCGGAACCCCTATTTGTTTATTTTTCTAAATACATTCAAATAT
GTATCCGCTCATGAGACAATAACCCTGATAAATGCTTCAATAATATTGAAAAAGGAAGAGTCCTGAGGCG
GAAAGAACCAGCTGTGGAATGTGTGTCAGTTAGGGTGTGGAAAGTCCCCAGGCTCCCCAGCAGGCAGAAG
TATGCAAAGCATGCATCTCAATTAGTCAGCAACCATAGTCCCGCCCCTAACTCCGCCCATCCCGCCCCTA
ACTCCGCCCAGTTCCGCCCATTCTCCGCCCCATGGCTGACTAATTTTTTTTATTTATGCAGAGGCCGAGG
CCGCCTCGGCCTCTGAGCTATTCCAGAAGTAGTGAGGAGGCTTTTTTGGAGGCCTAGGCTTTTGCAAAGA
TCGATCAAGAGACAGGATGAGGATCGTTTCGCATGATTGAACAAGATGGATTGCACGCAGGTTCTCCGGC
CGCTTGGGTGGAGAGGCTATTCGGCTATGACTGGGCACAACAGACAATCGGCTGCTCTGATGCCGCCGTG
TTCCGGCTGTCAGCGCAGGGGCGCCCGGTTCTTTTTGTCAAGACCGACCTGTCCGGTGCCCTGAATGAAC
TGCAAGACGAGGCAGCGCGGCTATCGTGGCTGGCCACGACGGGCGTTCCTTGCGCAGCTGTGCTCGACGT
TGTCACTGAAGCGGGAAGGGACTGGCTGCTATTGGGCGAAGTGCCGGGGCAGGATCTCCTGTCATCTCAC
CTTGCTCCTGCCGAGAAAGTATCCATCATGGCTGATGCAATGCGGCGGCTGCATACGCTTGATCCGGCTA
CCTGCCCATTCGACCACCAAGCGAAACATCGCATCGAGCGAGCACGTACTCGGATGGAAGCCGGTCTTGT
CGATCAGGATGATCTGGACGAAGAGCATCAGGGGCTCGCGCCAGCCGAACTGTTCGCCAGGCTCAAGGCG
AGCATGCCCGACGGCGAGGATCTCGTCGTGACCCATGGCGATGCCTGCTTGCCGAATATCATGGTGGAAA
ATGGCCGCTTTTCTGGATTCATCGACTGTGGCCGGCTGGGTGTGGCGGACCGCTATCAGGACATAGCGTT
GGCTACCCGTGATATTGCTGAAGAGCTTGGCGGCGAATGGGCTGACCGCTTCCTCGTGCTTTACGGTATC
GCCGCTCCCGATTCGCAGCGCATCGCCTTCTATCGCCTTCTTGACGAGTTCTTCTGAGCGGGACTCTGGG
GTTCGAAATGACCGACCAAGCGACGCCCAACCTGCCATCACGAGATTTCGATTCCACCGCCGCCTTCTAT
GAAAGGTTGGGCTTCGGAATCGTTTTCCGGGACGCCGGCTGGATGATCCTCCAGCGCGGGGATCTCATGC
TGGAGTTCTTCGCCCACCCTAGGGGGAGGCTAACTGAAACACGGAAGGAGACAATACCGGAAGGAACCCG
CGCTATGACGGCAATAAAAAGACAGAATAAAACGCACGGTGTTGGGTCGTTTGTTCATAAACGCGGGGTT
CGGTCCCAGGGCTGGCACTCTGTCGATACCCCACCGAGACCCCATTGGGGCCAATACGCCCGCGTTTCTT
CCTTTTCCCCACCCCACCCCCCAAGTTCGGGTGAAGGCCCAGGGCTCGCAGCCAACGTCGGGGCGGCAGG
CCCTGCCATAGCCTCAGGTTACTCATATATACTTTAGATTGATTTAAAACTTCATTTTTAATTTAAAAGG
ATCTAGGTGAAGATCCTTTTTGATAATCTCATGACCAAAATCCCTTAACGTGAGTTTTCGTTCCACTGAG
CGTCAGACCCCGTAGAAAAGATCAAAGGATCTTCTTGAGATCCTTTTTTTCTGCGCGTAATCTGCTGCTT
GCAAACAAAAAAACCACCGCTACCAGCGGTGGTTTGTTTGCCGGATCAAGAGCTACCAACTCTTTTTCCG
AAGGTAACTGGCTTCAGCAGAGCGCAGATACCAAATACTGTTCTTCTAGTGTAGCCGTAGTTAGGCCACC
ACTTCAAGAACTCTGTAGCACCGCCTACATACCTCGCTCTGCTAATCCTGTTACCAGTGGCTGCTGCCAG
TGGCGATAAGTCGTGTCTTACCGGGTTGGACTCAAGACGATAGTTACCGGATAAGGCGCAGCGGTCGGGC
TGAACGGGGGGTTCGTGCACACAGCCCAGCTTGGAGCGAACGACCTACACCGAACTGAGATACCTACAGC
GTGAGCTATGAGAAAGCGCCACGCTTCCCGAAGGGAGAAAGGCGGACAGGTATCCGGTAAGCGGCAGGGT
CGGAACAGGAGAGCGCACGAGGGAGCTTCCAGGGGGAAACGCCTGGTATCTTTATAGTCCTGTCGGGTTT
CGCCACCTCTGACTTGAGCGTCGATTTTTGTGATGCTCGTCAGGGGGGCGGAGCCTATGGAAAAACGCCA
GCAACGCGGCCTTTTTACGGTTCCTGGCCTTTTGCTGGCCTTTTGCTGGCCTTTTGCTCACATGTTCTTT
CCTGCGTTATCCCCTGATTCTGTGGATAACCGTATTACCGCCATGCAT
